Addgene plasmid #243931: pUPD3_PARTPRM_J23101
Purpose: GoldenBraid2.0 Constitutive promoter, lacking ribosome binding site.
Depositing lab: Christophe Herman. Depositing organization: Baylor College of Medicine. Publication: GoldenBraid2.0 E. coli: a comprehensive and characterized toolkit for enterics. Cooke MB, Welch KT, Ramirez LD, Wen AX, Marciano DC, Herman C. Synth Biol (Oxf). 2025 Aug 14;10(1):ysaf015. doi: 10.1093/synbio/ysaf015. eCollection 2025. PubMed 40927394.
Backbone
  Vector backbone: pUPD3
  Vector type: Bacterial Expression
Growth in bacteria
  Bacterial resistance: Chloramphenicol, 25 μg/mL
  Growth temperature: 37°C
  Growth strain: DH5alpha
  Copy number: High Copy
Gene/Insert
  Gene/Insert name: J23101
  Species: Synthetic
  Insert size (bp): 36
  Cloning method: Golden Gate
Terms and licenses: Academic/Nonprofit Terms; Industry Terms: Not Available to Industry
How to cite: pUPD3_PARTPRM_J23101 was a gift from Christophe Herman (Addgene plasmid # 243931 ; http://n2t.net/addgene:243931 ; RRID:Addgene_243931)
