[The description below was written by a language model from this plasmid's Addgene catalogue record and pLannotate feature annotations shown in this document.]
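Description:
pUPD3_PARTPRM_J23101 is a small (about 2.4 kb) GoldenBraid2.0 part plasmid that stores a single standardized DNA element, the synthetic constitutive bacterial promoter J23101, in the pUPD3 entry vector. It belongs to a GoldenBraid2.0 toolkit adapted for E. coli and other enteric bacteria. The plasmid is maintained at high copy number in E. coli through a ColE1/pUC-type origin and is selected with chloramphenicol, with resistance supplied by a cat gene under its native cat promoter. An f1 phage origin is also present in the backbone.

The insert is only 36 bp and was introduced by Golden Gate cloning. The automated annotation labels this region as a fragment of the J23119 promoter. J23101 is a member of the same Anderson family of sigma-70 promoters, whose members are variants of the J23119 consensus, so the label most likely reflects that close similarity rather than a different part. The part is supplied as a promoter only, deliberately lacking a ribosome binding site, so users must pair it with a separate RBS part when building a transcription unit. Flanking the cloning site are T7 and SP6 phage promoters and a short remnant of lacZα, probably left from the lacZα cassette that the insert replaced. A short tet promoter fragment is also annotated in the backbone.

Although catalogued as a bacterial expression vector, the plasmid carries no coding payload of its own. It serves as a donor of the J23101 promoter for Type IIS restriction-based assembly into higher-level GoldenBraid constructs, where it drives constitutive expression of downstream genes.
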