Features (pLannotate 1.2.2; 9 found; start..end, strand, type, name):
     15..46      +  promoter       J23119 promoter (fragment): bacterial promoter (Registry of Standard Biological Parts BBa J23119)
     88..106     -  promoter       SP6 promoter: promoter for bacteriophage SP6 RNA polymerase
    253..841     -  rep_origin     ori: high-copy-number ColE1/pMB1/pBR322/pUC origin of replication
    956..1058    +  promoter       cat promoter: promoter of the E. coli cat gene encoding chloramphenicol acetyltransferase
   1059..1715    +  CDS            cat: CAT_ECOLX - Experimental evidence at protein level: Swiss-Prot protein existence level 1. This enzyme is an effector of chloramphenicol resistance in bacteria. From Escherichia coli. This protein is used as a marker in many commonly used cloning vectors, such as pACYC184.
   1803..1820    -  promoter       tet promoter (fragment): E. coli promoter for tetracycline efflux protein gene
   1831..2286    +  rep_origin     f1 ori (sequence partly withheld): f1 bacteriophage origin of replication; arrow indicates direction of (+) strand synthesis
   2305..2326    -  CDS            lacZα (fragment): LacZα fragment of β-galactosidase; lacZ fragment
   2329..2347    +  promoter       T7 promoter: promoter for bacteriophage T7 RNA polymerase
>Addgene plasmid #243931 | pUPD3_PARTPRM_J23101 | addgene full sequence | sequence record 487733 | Addgene NGS Result
GGTCTCGGGAGTTTACAGCTAGCTCAGTCCTAGGTATTATGCTAGCTCAAACGAGACCACTCATCGCCCA
ATCACTAGTGAATTCGTTCTATAGTGTCACCTAAATACCATAGAGCCGTTGGTCATAGCTGTTTCCTGTC
CAGGCATCATGACACGGTTATCCACAGAATCAGGGGATAACGCAGGAAAGAACATGTGAGCAAAAGGCCA
GCAAAAGGCCAGGAACCGTAAAAAGGCCGCGTTGCTGGCGTTTTTCCATAGGCTCCGCCCCCCTGACGAG
CATCACAAAAATCGACGCTCAAGTCAGAGGTGGCGAAACCCGACAGGACTATAAAGATACCAGGCGTTTC
CCCCTGGAAGCTCCCTCGTGCGCTCTCCTGTTCCGACCCTGCCGCTTACCGGATACCTGTCCGCCTTTCT
CCCTTCGGGAAGCGTGGCGCTTTCTCATAGCTCACGCTGTAGGTATCTCAGTTCGGTGTAGGTCGTTCGC
TCCAAGCTGGGCTGTGTGCACGAACCCCCCGTTCAGCCCGACCGCTGCGCCTTATCCGGTAACTATCGTC
TTGAGTCCAACCCGGTAAGACACGACTTATCGCCACTGGCAGCAGCCACTGGTAACAGGATTAGCAGAGC
GAGGTATGTAGGCGGTGCTACAGAGTTCTTGAAGTGGTGGCCTAACTACGGCTACACTAGAAGAACAGTA
TTTGGTATCTGCGCTCTGCTGAAGCCAGTTACCTTCGGAAAAAGAGTTGGTAGCTCTTGATCCGGCAAAC
AAACCACCGCTGGTAGCGGTGGTTTTTTTGTTTGCAAGCAGCAGATTACGCGCAGAAAAAAAGGATCTCA
AGAAGATCCTTTGATCTTTTCTACGGGGTCTGACGCTCAGTGGAACGAAAACTCACGTTAAGGGATTTTG
GTCATGAGATTATCAAAAAGGATCTTCACCTAGATCCTTTTGTGATGATCGGCACGTAAGAGGTTCCAAC
TTTCACCATAATGAAATAAGATCACTACCGGGCGTATTTTTTGAGTTATCGAGATTTTCAGGAGCTAAGG
AAGCTAAAATGGAGAAAAAAATCACTGGATATACCACCGTTGATATATCCCAATGGCATCGTAAAGAACA
TTTTGAGGCATTTCAGTCAGTTGCTCAATGTACCTATAACCAGACCGTTCAGCTGGATATTACGGCCTTT
TTAAAGACCGTAAAGAAAAATAAGCACAAGTTTTATCCGGCCTTTATTCACATTCTTGCCCGCCTGATGA
ATGCTCATCCGGAATTCCGTATGGCAATGAAAGACGGTGAGCTGGTGATATGGGATAGTGTTCACCCTTG
TTACACCGTTTTCCATGAGCAAACTGAAACGTTTTCATCGCTCTGGAGTGAATACCACGACGATTTCCGG
CAGTTTCTACACATATATTCGCAAGATGTGGCGTGTTACGGTGAAAACCTGGCCTATTTCCCTAAAGGGT
TTATTGAGAATATGTTTTTCGTGTCAGCCAATCCCTGGGTGAGTTTCACCAGTTTTGATTTAAACGTGGC
CAATATGGACAACTTCTTCGCCCCCGTTTTCACCATGGGCAAATATTATACGCAAGGCGACAAGGTGCTG
ATGCCGCTGGCGATTCAGGTTCATCATGCCGTTTGTGATGGCTTCCATGTCGGCAGAATGCTTAATGAAT
TACAACAGTACTGCGATGAGTGGCAGGGCGGGGCGTAATTTTTTTAAGGCAGTTATTGGTGCCCTTAAAC
GCCTGGTTGCTACGCCTGAATAAGTGATAATAAGCGGATGAATGGCAGAAATTCGATGATAAGCTGTCAA
ACATGATGT
[125 nt withheld, positions 1830-1954]
C
[91 nt withheld, positions 1956-2046]
AGGGTGATGGTTCACGTAGTGGGCCAGCGCCCTGATAGACGGTTTTTCGCCCTTTGACGTTGGAGTCCAC
GTTCTTT
[37 nt withheld, positions 2124-2160]
ACCCTATCTCGGTCTATTCTTTTGATTTATAAGGGATTTTGCCGATTTCGGCCTATTGGTTAAAAAATGA
GCTGATTTAACAAAAATTTAACGCGAATTTTAACAAAATATTAACGCTTACAATTTTAACATTGTAGAAA
CGCATGTAAAACGACGGCCAGTGAATTGTAATACGACTCACTATAGGGTGAATTCCGCTTAGGACCTTAG
ATATTGATCTCAA
